>Addgene plasmid #196934 | Let7R-IRE-TREAT | addgene full sequence | sequence record 387462 | Addgene NGS Result
GCGTAATCATGGTCATAGCTGTTTCCTGTGTGAAATTGTTATCCGCTCACAATTCCACACAACATACGAG
CCGGAAGCATAAAGTGTAAAGCCTGGGGTGCCTAATGAGTGAGCTAACTCACATTAATTGCGTTGCGCTC
ACTGCCCGCTTTCCAGTCGGGAAACCTGTCGTGCCAGCTGCATTAATGAATCGGCCAACGCGCGGGGAGA
GGCGGTTTGCGTATTGGGCGCTCTTCCGCTTCCTCGCTCACTGACTCGCTGCGCTCGGTCGTTCGGCTGC
GGCGAGCGGTATCAGCTCACTCAAAGGCGGTAATACGGTTATCCACAGAATCAGGGGATAACGCAGGAAA
GAACATGTGAGCAAAAGGCCAGCAAAAGGCCAGGAACCGTAAAAAGGCCGCGTTGCTGGCGTTTTTCCAT
AGGCTCCGCCCCCCTGACGAGCATCACAAAAATCGACGCTCAAGTCAGAGGTGGCGAAACCCGACAGGAC
TATAAAGATACCAGGCGTTTCCCCCTGGAAGCTCCCTCGTGCGCTCTCCTGTTCCGACCCTGCCGCTTAC
CGGATACCTGTCCGCCTTTCTCCCTTCGGGAAGCGTGGCGCTTTCTCATAGCTCACGCTGTAGGTATCTC
AGTTCGGTGTAGGTCGTTCGCTCCAAGCTGGGCTGTGTGCACGAACCCCCCGTTCAGCCCGACCGCTGCG
CCTTATCCGGTAACTATCGTCTTGAGTCCAACCCGGTAAGACACGACTTATCGCCACTGGCAGCAGCCAC
TGGTAACAGGATTAGCAGAGCGAGGTATGTAGGCGGTGCTACAGAGTTCTTGAAGTGGTGGCCTAACTAC
GGCTACACTAGAAGAACAGTATTTGGTATCTGCGCTCTGCTGAAGCCAGTTACCTTCGGAAAAAGAGTTG
GTAGCTCTTGATCCGGCAAACAAACCACCGCTGGTAGCGGTGGTTTTTTTGTTTGCAAGCAGCAGATTAC
GCGCAGAAAAAAAGGATCTCAAGAAGATCCTTTGATCTTTTCTACGGGGTCTGACGCTCAGTGGAACGAA
AACTCACGTTAAGGGATTTTGGTCATGAGATTATCAAAAAGGATCTTCACCTAGATCCTTTTAAATTAAA
AATGAAGTTTTAAATCAATCTAAAGTATATATGAGTAAACTTGGTCTGACAGTTACCAATGCTTAATCAG
TGAGGCACCTATCTCAGCGATCTGTCTATTTCGTTCATCCATAGTTGCCTGACTCCCCGTCGTGTAGATA
ACTACGATACGGGAGGGCTTACCATCTGGCCCCAGTGCTGCAATGATACCGCGAGACCCACGCTCACCGG
CTCCAGATTTATCAGCAATAAACCAGCCAGCCGGAAGGGCCGAGCGCAGAAGTGGTCCTGCAACTTTATC
CGCCTCCATCCAGTCTATTAATTGTTGCCGGGAAGCTAGAGTAAGTAGTTCGCCAGTTAATAGTTTGCGC
AACGTTGTTGCCATTGCTACAGGCATCGTGGTGTCACGCTCGTCGTTTGGTATGGCTTCATTCAGCTCCG
GTTCCCAACGATCAAGGCGAGTTACATGATCCCCCATGTTGTGCAAAAAAGCGGTTAGCTCCTTCGGTCC
TCCGATCGTTGTCAGAAGTAAGTTGGCCGCAGTGTTATCACTCATGGTTATGGCAGCACTGCATAATTCT
CTTACTGTCATGCCATCCGTAAGATGCTTTTCTGTGACTGGTGAGTACTCAACCAAGTCATTCTGAGAAT
AGTGTATGCGGCGACCGAGTTGCTCTTGCCCGGCGTCAATACGGGATAATACCGCGCCACATAGCAGAAC
TTTAAAAGTGCTCATCATTGGAAAACGTTCTTCGGGGCGAAAACTCTCAAGGATCTTACCGCTGTTGAGA
TCCAGTTCGATGTAACCCACTCGTGCACCCAACTGATCTTCAGCATCTTTTACTTTCACCAGCGTTTCTG
GGTGAGCAAAAACAGGAAGGCAAAATGCCGCAAAAAAGGGAATAAGGGCGACACGGAAATGTTGAATACT
CATACTCTTCCTTTTTCAATATTATTGAAGCATTTATCAGGGTTATTGTCTCATGAGCGGATACATATTT
GAATGTATTTAGAAAAATAAACAAATAGGGGTTCCGCGCACATTTCCCCGAAAAGTGCCACCTGACGTCT
AAGAAACCATTATTATCATGACATTAACCTATAAAAATAGGCGTATCACGAGGCCCTTTCGTCTCGCGCG
TTTCGGTGATGACGGTGAAAACCTCTGACACATGCAGCTCCCGGAGACGGTCACAGCTTGTCTGTAAGCG
GATGCCGGGAGCAGACAAGCCCGTCAGGGCGCGTCAGCGGGTGTTGGCGGGTGTCGGGGCTGGCTTAACT
ATGCGGCATCAGAGCAGATTGTACTGAGAGTGCACCATATGCGGTGTGAAATACCGCACAGATGCGTAAG
GAGAAAATACCGCATCAGGCGCCATTCGCCATTCAGGCTGCGCAACTGTTGGGAAGGGCGATCGGTGCGG
GCCTCTTCGCTATTACGCCAGCTGGCGAAAGGGGGATGTGCTGCAAGGCGATTAAGTTGGGTAACGCCAG
GGTTTTCCCAGTCACGACGTTGTAAAACGACGGCCAGTGAATTAATTCCAAGCTAAGTGAAAGACTCTGT
CTCAAAAACCAACCTGACACCTGAGCCGGAGCGTTGCCTCTCACTACCATAAATATATATACACAACACA
CACACACACACACACACACACACACACACACACACACACACAATCATACACATAAACACAATCACACACA
CACACATGCACAATCACACACACACAATCACACACAAACATACATACACACAATCACACACAACCATACA
CACATATACACAATCACACACACAAACACAATCACACACACACACATCAATCAATCAATCAATCAATATA
CCAAAAATGATAGCTCATACCTGTAATCTTAGATGTGGGAAGGCTAAAACAGCAGGCTACCCATGACTTC
AAGGTCACCCTGGGTTACAGAGTAGCTAATAGTCTAGCTTGAACTATAGTGTAGGATCTTTAAAAAAAAA
TTAACCAACCAACCAACAAACAAACAAACAAACAACAACAACAACAAATGGAAGACAGAGGACAAAAAAA
AATAAAAGAAAAAGTAGAAAGCCAATGGAGATACTATCTTAAAATTAGAAATATTTATGACACATTCTGA
ATACTCCATGTTTATTTCAAGGAAGCCAATGTAACTTTAAGTACTATGGCCATTTAATGTAAATACTTAA
GAAAAAAAACCAAATTAATTTTGATACATGCTGCATGTGAAAGACCCCCGCTGACGGGTAGTCAATCACT
CAGAGGAGACCCTCTCAAGGAACAGCGAGACCACAAGTCGGATGCAACTGCAAGAGGGTTTATTGGATAC
ACGGGTACCCGGGCGACTCAGTCAATCGGAGGACTGGCGCCCCGAGTGAGGGGTTGTGGGCTCGAGCTCG
GGGAGCAGAAGCGCGCGAACAGAAGTCGAGCTAGCTTGCCAAACCTACAGGTGGGGTCTTTCATTCCCCC
CTTTTTCTGGAGACTAAATAAAATCTTTTATTTTATCTATGGCTCGTACTCTATAGGCTTCAGCTGGTGA
TATTGTTGAGTCAAAACTAGAGCCTGGACCACTGATATCCTGTCTTTAACAAATTGGACTAATCCGGATC
TGAAGTTCCTATACTTTCTAGAGAATAGGAACTTCGGAATAGGAACTTCGCGGCCAGATCTTTTGCGGCC
GCTTTGGGCCGGCCGAATTCTTTACTCCCTATCAGTGATAGAGAACGTATGAAGAGTTTACTCCCTATCA
GTGATAGAGAACGTATGCAGACTTTACTCCCTATCAGTGATAGAGAACGTATAAGGAGTTTACTCCCTAT
CAGTGATAGAGAACGTATGACCAGTTTACTCCCTATCAGTGATAGAGAACGTATCTACAGTTTACTCCCT
ATCAGTGATAGAGAACGTATATCCAGTTTACTCCCTATCAGTGATAGAGAACGTATAAAGCTTTAGGCGT
GTACGGTGGGCGCCTATAAAAGCAGAGCTCGTTTAGTGAACCGTCAGATCGCCTGCTTCCAGACGTTCTT
CGCCGAGAGTCGTCGGGGTTTCCTGCTTCAACAGTGCTTGGACGGAACCCGGCGCTCGTTCCCCACCCCG
GCCGGCCGCCCATAGCCAGCCCTCCGTCACCTCTTCACCGCACCCTCGGACTGCCCCAAGGCCCCCGCCG
CCGCTCCAGCGCCGCGCAGCCACCGCCGCCGCCGCCGCCTCTCCTTAGTCGCCGCCATGATGGCTTCCAA
GGTGTACGACCCCGAGCAACGCAAACGCATGATCACTGGGCCTCAGTGGTGGGCTCGCTGCAAGCAAATG
AACGTGCTGGACTCCTTCATCAACTACTATGATTCCGAGAAGCACGCCGAGAACGCCGTGATTTTTCTGC
ATGGTAACGCTGCCTCCAGCTACCTGTGGAGGCACGTCGTGCCTCACATCGAGCCCGTGGCTAGATGCAT
CATCCCTGATCTGATCGGAATGGGTAAGTCCGGCAAGAGCGGGAATGGCTCATATCGCCTCCTGGATCAC
TACAAGTACCTCACCGCTTGGTTCGAGCTGCTGAACCTTCCAAAGAAAATCATCTTTGTGGGCCACGACT
GGGGGGCTTGTCTGGCCTTTCACTACTCCTACGAGCACCAAGACAAGATCAAGGCCATCGTCCATGCTGA
GAGTGTCGTGGACGTGATCGAGTCCTGGGACGAGTGGCCTGACATCGAGGAGGATATCGCCCTGATCAAG
AGCGAAGAGGGCGAGAAAATGGTGCTTGAGAATAACTTCTTCGTCGAGACCATGCTCCCAAGCAAGATCA
TGCGGAAACTGGAGCCTGAGGAGTTCGCTGCCTACCTGGAGCCATTCAAGGAGAAGGGCGAGGTTAGACG
GCCTACCCTCTCCTGGCCTCGCGAGATCCCTCTCGTTAAGGGAGGCAAGCCCGACGTCGTCCAGATTGTC
CGCAACTACAACGCCTACCTTCGGGCCAGCGACGATCTGCCTAAGATGTTCATCGAGTCCGACCCTGGGT
TCTTTTCCAACGCTATTGTCGAGGGAGCTAAGAAGTTCCCTAACACCGAGTTCGTGAAGGTGAAGGGCCT
CCACTTCAGCCAGGAGGACGCTCCAGATGAAATGGGTAAGTACATCAAGAGCTTCGTGGAGCGCGTGCTG
AAGAACGAGCAGTAAGGGCCAGGGAAGAACTGATCGCCGTGTAACCGCGGTGAGGTAGTTCAATAGGCTG
TGCAGGCCTGAGGTAGTTCAATAGGCTGTGCTCCGAGTGAGGTAGTTCAATAGGCTGTCCCCGCGGCGCG
CGCGGGATCCGGATCCAACCTACAAAAGATCCTACCTGCAAAGCACCAGAGGATATGGCCTCGGTGCCTC
AGCATCTTCAGATGTGCTGTCACTGTCCAATCTTCAAGCCAGCAGAGCATATGGGCTCGCTGGCTCCACT
GTCATTACAGTGGACCTGATCTTCTCCAATCAAAGGAGCAGAGGATATGGCCTCGCTCCCTCCGACTACA
TCAGGCTGGAAGTGACATCCATCATTCATCCCAGCAGAGCATATGGGCTCGCTGGGACCACAGCATGCCT
CGAAGTGCTGAGAGACTATCATCAAACCGACAGAGGATATGGCCTCGTCGGCTCCTACTCCCTCCTGGTG
GAATACTTCTCCACTCTTCAACCCAGCAGAGCATATGGGCTCGCTGGGTCCATCAGAGATACAAGATCTC
TCGACAGATCCTACCTGCAAAGCACCAGAGGATATGGCCTCGGTGCCTCAGCATCTTCAGATGTGCTGTC
ACTGTCCAATCTTCAAGCCAGCAGAGCATATGGGCTCGCTGGCTCCACTGTCATTACAGTGGACCTGATC
TTCTCCAATCAAAGGAGCAGAGGATATGGCCTCGCTCCCTCCGACTACATCAGGCTGGAAGTGACATCCA
TCATTCATCCCAGCAGAGCATATGGGCTCGCTGGGACCACAGCATGCCTCGAAGTGCTGAGAGACTATCA
TCAAACCGACAGAGGATATGGCCTCGTCGGCTCCTACTCCCTCCTGGTGGAATACTTCTCCACTCTTCAA
CCCAGCAGAGCATATGGGCTCGCTGGGTCCATCAGAGATACAAGATCTCTCGACAGATCCTACCTGCAAA
GCACCAGAGGATATGGCCTCGGTGCCTCAGCATCTTCAGATGTGCTGTCACTGTCCAATCTTCAAGCCAG
CAGAGCATATGGGCTCGCTGGCTCCACTGTCATTACAGTGGACCTGATCTTCTCCAATCAAAGGAGCAGA
GGATATGGCCTCGCTCCCTCCGACTACATCAGGCTGGAAGTGACATCCATCATTCATCCCAGCAGAGCAT
ATGGGCTCGCTGGGACCACAGCATGCCTCGAAGTGCTGAGAGACTATCATCAAACCGACAGAGGATATGG
CCTCGTCGGCTCCTACTCCCTCCTGGTGGAATACTTCTCCACTCTTCAACCCAGCAGAGCATATGGGCTC
GCTGGGTCCATCAGAGATACAAGATCTCTCGACAGATCCTACCTGCAAAGCACCAGAGGATATGGCCTCG
GTGCCTCAGCATCTTCAGATGTGCTGTCACTGTCCAATCTTCAAGCCAGCAGAGCATATGGGCTCGCTGG
CTCCACTGTCATTACAGTGGACCTGATCTTCTCCAATCAAAGGAGCAGAGGATATGGCCTCGCTCCCTCC
GACTACATCAGGCTGGAAGTGACATCCATCATTCATCCCAGCAGAGCATATGGGCTCGCTGGGACCACAG
CATGCCTCGAAGTGCTGAGAGACTATCATCAAACCGACAGAGGATATGGCCTCGTCGGCTCCTACTCCCT
CCTGGTGGAATACTTCTCCACTCTTCAACCCAGCAGAGCATATGGGCTCGCTGGGTCCATCAGAGATACA
AGATCTCTCGAGCCGCGGTGCGTAAGTCTGTTAACAGAATGCTGCATACGCTGAGTACTTCGAAATGTCA
TCCTCTGTCTGACACTGAACGTAATCCAGACGCGTAAGTCAGGCCGGAAAATTCCCGCCACCGGAAGTTG
AGTAGACGGTGCTGCCTGCGACTCAACCCCAGGAGGACTGGGTGAACAAAGCTGCGAAGTGATCCATGTA
AGCCCTCAGAACCGTCTCGGAAAGAGGACCCCACATGTTGTAGCTTCAAGGCCCAATGTCAGACCACGCC
ATGGCGTGCCACTCTGCGGAGAGTGCAGTCTGCGACAGTGCCCCAGGAGGACTGGGTGAGGATCCTACCT
ACAAACGGCACGAGCATCAGCCGTGCCGCCCAGCATCTTCATCACTGTCCAATCTTCAAGCGTGCACGAT
CACGGCACGCTCCACTGTCATTACAGTCTTATCCAATCAAACTCCAGCAGCATCAGCGCTGGAGCTCCGA
CTACATCAGGACATCCATCATTCAACGCTCGACGATCACGCGAGCGTCCACAGCATGCCTCAGACACTAT
CATCAAACGGCTGCACGATCACGGCAGCCGCTCCTACTGCCTCTACGTTATCGACTCTTCTGCGACGAGC
ATCAGCCGTCGCAACATCGGACATACCAGATCCTACCTACAAACGGCACGAGCATCAGCCGTGCCGCCCA
GCATCTTCATCACTGTCCAATCTTCAAGCGTGCACGATCACGGCACGCTCCACTGTCATTACAGTCTTAT
CCAATCAAACTCCAGCAGCATCAGCGCTGGAGCTCCGACTACATCAGGACATCCATCATTCAACGCTCGA
CGATCACGCGAGCGTCCACAGCATGCCTCAGACACTATCATCAAACGGCTGCACGATCACGGCAGCCGCT
CCTACTGCCTCTACGTTATCGACTCTTCTGCGACGAGCATCAGCCGTCGCAACATCGGACATACCAGATC
CTACCTACAAACGGCACGAGCATCAGCCGTGCCGCCCAGCATCTTCATCACTGTCCAATCTTCAAGCGTG
CACGATCACGGCACGCTCCACTGTCATTACAGTCTTATCCAATCAAACTCCAGCAGCATCAGCGCTGGAG
CTCCGACTACATCAGGACATCCATCATTCAACGCTCGACGATCACGCGAGCGTCCACAGCATGCCTCAGA
CACTATCATCAAACGGCTGCACGATCACGGCAGCCGCTCCTACTGCCTCTACGTTATCGACTCTTCTGCG
ACGAGCATCAGCCGTCGCAACATCGGACATACCAGATCCTACCTACAAACGGCACGAGCATCAGCCGTGC
CGCCCAGCATCTTCATCACTGTCCAATCTTCAAGCGTGCACGATCACGGCACGCTCCACTGTCATTACAG
TCTTATCCAATCAAACTCCAGCAGCATCAGCGCTGGAGCTCCGACTACATCAGGACATCCATCATTCAAC
GCTCGACGATCACGCGAGCGTCCACAGCATGCCTCAGACACTATCATCAAACGGCTGCACGATCACGGCA
GCCGCTCCTACTGCCTCTACGTTATCGACTCTTCTGCGACGAGCATCAGCCGTCGCAACATCGGACATAC
CAGATCTTCAATCGATTTCGCGCGGGATCCAGACCACCTCCCCTGCGAGCTAAGCTGGACAGCCAATGAC
GGGTAAGAGAGTGACATTTTTCACTAACCTAAGACAGGAGGGCCGTCAGAGCTACTGCCTAATCCAAAGA
CGGGTAAAAGTGATAAAAATGTATCACTCCAACCTAAGACAGGCGCAGCTTCCGAGGGATTTGAGATCCA
GACATGATAAGATACATTGATGAGTTTGGACAAACCAAAACTAGAATGCAGTGAAAAAAATGCCTTATTT
GTGAAATTTGTGATGCTATTGCCTTATTTGTAACCATTATAAGCTGCAATAAACAAGTTAACAACAACAA
TTGCATTCATTTTATGTTTCAGGTTCAGGGGGAGGTGTGGGAGGTTTTTTAAAGCAAGTAAAACCTCTAC
AAATGTGGTATGGCTGATTATGATCTGAAGTTCCTATACTATTTGAAGAATAGGAACTTCGGAATAGGAA
CTTCGGATCTCATATGGCCATATGGGGGCGCCTAGAGAAGGAGTGAGGGCTGGATAAAGGGAGGATCGAG
GCGGGGTCGAACGAGGAGGTTCAAGGGGGAGAGACGGGGCGGATGGAGGAAGAGGAGGCGGAGGCTTAGG
GTGTACAAAGGGCTTGACCCAGGGAGGGGGGTCAAAAGCCAAGGCTTCCCAGGTCACGATGTAGGGGACC
TGGTCTGGGTGTCCATGCGGGCCAGGTGAAAAGACCTTGATCTTAACCTGGGTGATGAGGTCTCGGTTAA
AGGTGCCGTCTCGCGGCCATCCGACGTTAAAGGTTGGCCATTCTGCAGAGCAGAAGGTAACCCAACGTCT
CTTCTTGACATCTACCGACTGGTTGTGAGCGATCCGCTCGACATCTTTCCAGTGACCTAAGGTCAAACTT
AAGGGAGTGGTAACAGGCTAGCCCGGGCCCATATTTTCAGACAAATACAGAAACACAGTCAGACAGAGAC
AACACAGAACGATGCTGCAGCAGACAAGACGCGCGGCGCGGCTTCGGTCCCAAACCGAAAGCAAAAATTC
AGACGGAGGCGGGAACTGTTTTAGGTTCTCGTCTCCTACCAGAACCACATATCCCTCCTCTAAGGGGGGT
GCACCAAAGAGTCCTAAACGATCGGGATTTTAGGACTCAGGTCGGGCCACAAAAACGGCCCCCGAAGTCC
CTGGGACGTCTCCCAGGGTTGCGGCCGGGTGTTCCGAACTCGTCAGTTCCACCACGGGTCCGCCAGATAC
AGAGCTAGTTAGCTAACTAGTACCGACGCAGGCGCATAAAATCAGTCATAGACACTAGACAATCGGACAG
ACACAGATAAGTTGCTGGCCAGCTTACCTCCCGGTGGTGGGTCGGTGGTCCCTGGGCAGGGGTCTCCCGA
TCCCGGACGAGCCCCCAAATGAAAGACCCCCGCTGACGGGTAGTCAATCACTCAGAGGAGACCCTCCCAA
GGAACAGCGAGACCACAAGTCGGATGCAACTGCAAGAGGGTTTATTGGATACACGGGTACCCGGGCGACT
CAGTCAATCGGAGGACTGGCGCGCCGAGTGAGGGGTTGTGGGCTCTTTTATTGAGCTCGGGGAGCAGAAG
CGCGCGAACAGAAGCGAGAAGCGAACTGATTGGTTAGTTCAAATAAGGCACAGGGTCATTTCAGGTCCTT
GGGGCACCCTGGAAACATCTGATGGTTCTCTAGAAACTGCTGAGGGCTGGACCGCATCTGGGGACCATCT
GTTCTTGGCCCTGAGCCGGGGCAGGAACTGCTTACCACAGATATCCTGTTTGGCCCATATTCAGCTGTTC
CATCTGTTCTTGGCCCTGAGCCGGGGCAGGAACTGCTTACCACAGATATCCTGTTTGGCCCATATTCAGC
TGTTCCATCTGTTCCTGACCTTGATCTGAACTTTTCTATTCTCAGTTATGTATTTTTCCATGCCTTGCAA
AATGGCGTTACTTAAGCTAGCTTGCCAAACCTACAGGTGGGGTCTTTCACATGTATATGTCAAAAATAAA
AATCAACTAATTGACTAGTAATTAATATGACTGGCATAATGGGAAATTGATCCTGACAGATGCAAACTGG
CTTCTCAGCAGCGCATTTATGTTGTCAACTGAGGAAGGAAACGTTAATGACAGAAACTCTAAGTAATTTC
CACGTTTATCTATTTTTATTTATACTAGCTTTGGTAACAGGAATATTGCAGCATTCATGCACATTGAAAC
CCTTATGAAATAAAAACATCTGTGCATTTAAAATGGAATTAACATTTTAAATGTTAAAAAAAGCTGGCTT
AGCTTCCCCCCGCCCCCTAGGGCATAGAACAAGTCAAATGCTTTATATATTTGAGTTTGGGATGTATTAG
GAAACTCCTAAGAGCAAAGCTAGCTTG
Features (pLannotate 1.2.2; 26 found; start..end, strand, type, name):
     34..56      -  protein_bind   lac operator (fragment): The lac repressor binds to the lac operator to inhibit transcription in E. coli. This inhibition can be relieved by adding lactose or isopropyl-β-D-thiogalactopyranoside (IPTG). lac repressor encoded by lacI
     60..90      -  promoter       lac promoter: promoter for the E. coli lac operon
    105..126     -  protein_bind   CAP binding site: CAP binding activates transcription in the presence of cAMP. E. coli catabolite activator protein
    139..231     -  CDS            lacI (fragment): lac repressor; lacI; The lac repressor binds to the lac operator to inhibit transcription in E. coli. This inhibition can be relieved by adding lactose or isopropyl-β-D-thiogalactopyranoside (IPTG).
    414..1002    -  rep_origin     ori: high-copy-number ColE1/pMB1/pBR322/pUC origin of replication
   1173..2033    -  CDS            AmpR: β-lactamase; bla; confers resistance to ampicillin, carbenicillin, and related antibiotics
   2034..2138    -  promoter       AmpR promoter: bla
   2233..2268    +  CDS            rop (fragment): Rop protein, which maintains plasmids at low copy number; rop
   2370..2469    +  misc_feature   bom (fragment): basis of mobility region from pBR322
   2475..2632    -  CDS            lacZα (fragment): LacZα fragment of β-galactosidase; lacZ fragment
   3328..3525    -  LTR            3' LTR (ΔU3) (fragment): self-inactivating 3' long terminal repeat (LTR) from Moloney murine leukemia virus
   3529..3565    -  LTR            3' LTR (ΔU3) (fragment): self-inactivating 3' long terminal repeat (LTR) from Moloney murine leukemia virus
   3607..3704    -  CDS            env (fragment): murine leukemia virus gPr80 envelope polyprotein precursor; env; proteolytically cleaved into gp70SU and p15TM subunits
   3712..3759    -  protein_bind   FRT: FLP-mediated recombination occurs in the 8-bp core sequence TCTAGAAA (Turan and Bode, 2011). FLP recombinase from the Saccharomyces cerevisiae 2μ plasmid
   3801..4115    +  promoter       TRE3GV promoter (fragment): 3rd-generation Tet-responsive promoter that can be activated by binding of Tet-On® 3G, optimized for retroviral and lentiviral vectors
   4145..4179    +  ncRNA          IRE I: Accession: RF00037 - Iron response element I
   4293..4311    -  promoter       chicken β-actin promoter (fragment): contains a 21-bp deletion relative to the standard chicken β-actin promoter
   4330..5265    +  CDS            hRluc: Renilla luciferase human codon-optimized
   7104..7182    +  ncRNA          Flavi xrRNA: Accession: RF03547 - General Flavivirus exoribonuclease-resistant RNA element
   7262..7336    +  ncRNA          Flavivirus SLIV: Accession: RF01415 - Flavivirus 3'UTR stem loop IV
   8815..8949    -  polyA_signal   SV40 poly(A) signal: SV40 polyadenylation signal
   8972..9055    -  CDS            large T antigen (fragment): large T antigen from SV40 (simian virus 40)
   9127..9536    -  CDS            gag (truncated) (fragment): truncated Moloney murine leukemia virus (MMLV) gag gene lacking the start codon
   9626..9714    -  misc_feature   MESV Ψ (fragment): packaging signal of murine embryonic stem cell virus
   9766..9965    -  misc_feature   MMLV Ψ: packaging signal of Moloney murine leukemia virus (MMLV)
  10028..10619   -  LTR            LTR: long terminal repeat from Moloney murine leukemia virus
