[The description below was written by a language model from this plasmid's Addgene catalogue record and pLannotate feature annotations shown in this document.]
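Description:
Let7R-IRE-TREAT is an 11 kb mammalian expression plasmid built on the pSF4 backbone and propagated in E. coli through a high-copy ColE1/pUC-type origin with ampicillin selection (AmpR under its own promoter). The backbone also carries remnants of cloning-vector sequences (lac promoter/operator, lacZα, rop and bom fragments). A set of Moloney murine leukemia virus elements is also annotated, namely a 5' LTR, MMLV and MESV Ψ packaging signals, truncated gag, an env fragment and a self-inactivating ΔU3 3' LTR. These indicate a gammaretroviral vector framework. The reporter cassette lies between the LTRs in the opposite orientation to the viral elements. An FRT site sits next to it and could serve for FLP-mediated recombination, although the record does not say how the construct is delivered to cells.

The payload is a doxycycline-inducible reporter mRNA. A Tet-responsive TRE3GV promoter drives a transcript that begins with an iron response element (IRE) in the 5' UTR, a structure that allows translation to be controlled through iron regulatory protein binding. Human codon-optimized Renilla luciferase follows. Downstream of the stop codon, three copies of the reverse complement of let-7 miRNA binding sites precede the TREAT cassette. These reversed sequences most likely act as a non-targeted control for a let-7-responsive version, though the record does not state this. The annotated part of the 3' UTR includes flavivirus exoribonuclease-resistant RNA structures (xrRNA and stem-loop IV), which block 5'-to-3' exonucleolytic decay and stabilize degradation intermediates. Large stretches of the 3' UTR on either side of these structures are unannotated. The only SV40 poly(A) signal detected is annotated on the opposite strand to the reporter. The associated study used single-molecule imaging to examine how translation influences mRNA stability.
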