Addgene plasmid #196934: Let7R-IRE-TREAT
Purpose: Reverse complement of let7-miRNA binding sites (3x) were integrated in between the stop codon and TREAT cassette in IRE-TREAT.
Depositing lab: Jeffrey Chao. Depositing organization: Friedrich Miescher Institute for Biomedical Research. Publication: Single-molecule imaging reveals translation-dependent destabilization of mRNAs. Dave P, Roth G, Griesbach E, Mateju D, Hochstoeger T, Chao JA. Mol Cell. 2023 Feb 16;83(4):589-606.e6. doi: 10.1016/j.molcel.2023.01.013. Epub 2023 Feb 1. PubMed 36731471.
Backbone
  Vector backbone: pSF4
  Vector type: Mammalian Expression, Bacterial Expression
Growth in bacteria
  Bacterial resistance: Ampicillin, 100 μg/mL
  Growth temperature: 37°C
  Growth strain: NEB Stable
  Copy number: High Copy
Gene/Insert
  Gene/Insert name: Renilla luciferase
  Species: Renilla reniformis
  Insert size (bp): 930
Terms and licenses: Academic/Nonprofit Terms; Industry Terms: Not Available to Industry
How to cite: Let7R-IRE-TREAT was a gift from Jeffrey Chao (Addgene plasmid # 196934 ; http://n2t.net/addgene:196934 ; RRID:Addgene_196934)
